Addgene plasmid #112712: pcDNA4/TO-bio-myc-NES-EGFP
Purpose: For tetracycline-inducible expression of bio-myc-NES-EGFP in mammalian cells
Depositing lab: Daniel Schoenberg. Depositing organization: Ohio State University. Publication: RNA-binding proteins and heat-shock protein 90 are constituents of the cytoplasmic capping enzyme interactome. Trotman JB, Agana BA, Giltmier AJ, Wysocki VH, Schoenberg DR. J Biol Chem. 2018 Oct 26;293(43):16596-16607. doi: 10.1074/jbc.RA118.004973. Epub 2018 Aug 30. PubMed 30166341.
Backbone
  Vector backbone: pcDNA4/TO
  Backbone manufacturer: Invitrogen
  Backbone size w/o insert (bp): 5078
  Total vector size (bp): 6185
  Vector type: Mammalian Expression
  Selectable markers: Zeocin
Growth in bacteria
  Bacterial resistance: Ampicillin, 100 μg/mL
  Growth temperature: 37°C
  Growth strain: DH5alpha
  Copy number: High Copy
Gene/Insert
  Gene/Insert name: EGFP (alt name: Enhanced green fluorescence protein)
  Species: Aequorea victoria
  Insert size (bp): 1107
  Mutation: Nucleotide sequence optimized for synthetic gene production
  Promoter: CMV with Tet repressor binding sites
  Tag / fusion protein: biotinylation signal peptide (Tagwerker et al. 2006 Mol Cell Proteomics, 10.1074/mcp.M500368-MCP200) (N terminal on insert); myc tag (N terminal on insert); HIV Rev nuclear localization signal (NES) (N terminal on insert)
  Cloning method: Restriction Enzyme; 5′ cloning site KpnI (not destroyed); 3′ cloning site KpnI (not destroyed)
  Sequencing primers: 5′ pcDNA4TO-CMV-F (CGCAAATGGGCGGTAGGCGTG); 3′ pcDNA4TO-R (AGCATGCCTGCTATTGTCTTCCCA)
Resource information
  A portion of this plasmid was derived from a plasmid made by: Insert was synthesized as a gBlock by Integrated DNA Technologies
Terms and licenses: Academic/Nonprofit Terms; Industry Terms: Not Available to Industry
Depositor comments: The N-terminal tag sequence of this insert is exactly the same as in pcDNA4/TO-bio-myc-cCE, thus providing a specificity control for pulldown assays.
How to cite: pcDNA4/TO-bio-myc-NES-EGFP was a gift from Daniel Schoenberg (Addgene plasmid # 112712 ; http://n2t.net/addgene:112712 ; RRID:Addgene_112712)
