[The description below was written by a language model from this plasmid's Addgene catalogue record and pLannotate feature annotations shown in this document.]
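Description:
pcDNA4/TO-bio-myc-NES-EGFP is a mammalian expression plasmid built on the Invitrogen pcDNA4/TO backbone for tetracycline-inducible production of a tagged EGFP. It is maintained in E. coli through a high-copy ColE1/pUC-type origin and an ampicillin resistance gene. An SV40 promoter/origin together with the bacterial EM7 promoter drives the Sh ble gene, followed by an SV40 poly(A) signal, so transfected mammalian cells can be selected with Zeocin. An f1 origin is also present. The catalogue lists a total size of 6185 bp, while the annotated sequencing record is 6,173 nt.

Expression comes from the CMV immediate-early enhancer and promoter, followed by tet operator sites that the annotation software labels as short PLtetO-1 and TRE3GV fragments. In cells that supply the Tet repressor, transcription is held off until tetracycline is added. Transcripts terminate at the bGH polyadenylation signal. The roughly 1.1 kb insert was synthesized as a sequence-optimized gene fragment and cloned at KpnI sites. It encodes an N-terminal biotinylation signal peptide, annotated as a fragment of the Propionibacterium freudenreichii biotin carboxyl carrier subunit, then a myc tag, a short HIV-1 Rev-derived segment, and full-length EGFP. The myc tag appears in the catalogue fields but is not annotated separately in the feature table. The catalogue words the Rev element as a "nuclear localization signal (NES)", but the NES abbreviation and the construct name point to a nuclear export signal, which would favour cytoplasmic localization.

According to the depositor, the N-terminal tag is identical to that of the companion construct pcDNA4/TO-bio-myc-cCE. This plasmid therefore serves as a specificity control in pulldown assays, such as those for the cytoplasmic capping enzyme interactome in the associated publication.
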