Features (pLannotate 1.2.2; 26 found; start..end, strand, type, name):
     27..406     +  enhancer       CMV enhancer: human cytomegalovirus immediate early enhancer
    407..610     +  promoter       CMV promoter: human cytomegalovirus (CMV) immediate early promoter
    612..631     +  promoter       PLtetO-1 promoter (fragment): modified phage lambda PL promoter with tet operator sites (Lutz and Bujard, 1997)
    633..652     +  promoter       PLtetO-1 promoter (fragment): modified phage lambda PL promoter with tet operator sites (Lutz and Bujard, 1997)
    660..693     +  promoter       TRE3GV promoter (fragment): 3rd-generation Tet-responsive promoter that can be activated by binding of Tet-On® 3G, optimized for retroviral and lentiviral vectors
    821..1048    +  CDS            BCCP_PROFR (fragment): Experimental evidence at protein level: Swiss-Prot protein existence level 1. The biotinyl 1.3S subunit serves as a carboxyl carrier between the substrate-binding sites on the 12S and 5S subunits. From Propionibacterium freudenreichii subsp. shermanii.
   1115..1150    +  CDS            Rev (fragment): human immunodeficiency virus 1 (HIV-1) Rev protein; rev; enhances nuclear export of unspliced and incompletely spliced viral mRNAs
   1166..1882    +  CDS            EGFP: EGFP is a basic (constitutively fluorescent) green fluorescent protein published in 1996, derived from Aequorea victoria. It is reported to be a rapidly-maturing weak dimer with moderate acid sensitivity.
   2000..2224    +  polyA_signal   bGH poly(A) signal: bovine growth hormone polyadenylation signal
   2228..2249    +  promoter       SV40 promoter (fragment): SV40 enhancer and early promoter
   2270..2698    +  rep_origin     f1 ori (sequence partly withheld): f1 bacteriophage origin of replication; arrow indicates direction of (+) strand synthesis
   2725..2796    +  promoter       SV40 promoter (fragment): SV40 enhancer and early promoter
   2797..2868    +  promoter       SV40 promoter (fragment): SV40 enhancer and early promoter
   2872..3006    +  rep_origin     SV40 ori: SV40 origin of replication
   3068..3115    +  promoter       EM7 promoter: synthetic bacterial promoter&nbsp
   3134..3508    +  CDS            BleoR: antibiotic-binding protein; Sh ble from Streptoalloteichus hindustanus; confers resistance to bleomycin, phleomycin, and Zeocin™
   3518..3643    +  CDS            ble (fragment): BLE_KLEPN - Experimental evidence at protein level: Swiss-Prot protein existence level 1. Binding protein with a strong affinity to the bleomycin family of antibiotics. Binds to CL990; an antimitotic-antibiotic compound. From Klebsiella pneumoniae.
   3638..3759    +  polyA_signal   SV40 poly(A) signal: SV40 polyadenylation signal
   3832..3848    -  protein_bind   lac operator: The lac repressor binds to the lac operator to inhibit transcription in E. coli. This inhibition can be relieved by adding lactose or isopropyl-β-D-thiogalactopyranoside (IPTG). lac repressor encoded by lacI
   3856..3886    -  promoter       lac promoter: promoter for the E. coli lac operon
   3901..3922    -  protein_bind   CAP binding site: CAP binding activates transcription in the presence of cAMP. E. coli catabolite activator protein
   3935..4027    -  CDS            lacI (fragment): lac repressor; lacI; The lac repressor binds to the lac operator to inhibit transcription in E. coli. This inhibition can be relieved by adding lactose or isopropyl-β-D-thiogalactopyranoside (IPTG).
   4210..4798    -  rep_origin     ori: high-copy-number ColE1/pMB1/pBR322/pUC origin of replication
   4969..5829    -  CDS            AmpR: β-lactamase; bla; confers resistance to ampicillin, carbenicillin, and related antibiotics
   5830..5934    -  promoter       AmpR promoter: bla
   5993..6045    -  misc_feature   bom (fragment): basis of mobility region from pBR322
>Addgene plasmid #112712 | pcDNA4/TO-bio-myc-NES-EGFP | addgene full sequence | sequence record 217058 | Addgene NGS Result
CGATGTACGGGCCAGATATACGCGTTGACATTGATTATTGACTAGTTATTAATAGTAATCAATTACGGGG
TCATTAGTTCATAGCCCATATATGGAGTTCCGCGTTACATAACTTACGGTAAATGGCCCGCCTGGCTGAC
CGCCCAACGACCCCCGCCCATTGACGTCAATAATGACGTATGTTCCCATAGTAACGCCAATAGGGACTTT
CCATTGACGTCAATGGGTGGAGTATTTACGGTAAACTGCCCACTTGGCAGTACATCAAGTGTATCATATG
CCAAGTACGCCCCCTATTGACGTCAATGACGGTAAATGGCCCGCCTGGCATTATGCCCAGTACATGACCT
TATGGGACTTTCCTACTTGGCAGTACATCTACGTATTAGTCATCGCTATTACCATGGTGATGCGGTTTTG
GCAGTACATCAATGGGCGTGGATAGCGGTTTGACTCACGGGGATTTCCAAGTCTCCACCCCATTGACGTC
AATGGGAGTTTGTTTTGGCACCAAAATCAACGGGACTTTCCAAAATGTCGTAACAACTCCGCCCCATTGA
CGCAAATGGGCGGTAGGCGTGTACGGTGGGAGGTCTATATAAGCAGAGCTCTCCCTATCAGTGATAGAGA
TCTCCCTATCAGTGATAGAGATCGTCGACGAGCTCGTTTAGTGAACCGTCAGATCGCCTGGAGACGCCAT
CCACGCTGTTTTGACCTCCATAGAAGACACCGGGACCGATCCAGCCTCCGGACTCTAGCGTTTAAACTTA
AGCTTGGTACCATGGAGTTAAAAACCGCCGCACTAGCTCAACATGACGAGGCTGCTGGAAAGGCCGGTGA
AGGTGAAATCCCTGCCCCTCTTGCTGGTACCGTTTCTAAGATACTGGTAAAAGAAGGTGACACTGTTAAA
GCTGGTCAAACAGTTCTGGTGCTGGAGGCTATGAAAATGGAGACAGAAATTAACGCTCCTACTGACGGAA
AAGTTGAAAAGGTGTTAGTTAAGGAAAGAGATGCTGTTCAAGGTGGTCAAGGTCTAATCAAGATCGGCGT
TGGCACCATGGCATCAATGCAGAAGCTGATCTCAGAGGAGGACCTGCTTATGGCCATGGAGGCCCTTCAG
CTACCACCGCTTGAGAGACTTACTCTTGATATGGCCATGGAGGCCATGGTGAGTAAGGGGGAGGAACTCT
TTACAGGCGTCGTGCCGATTTTGGTAGAGCTGGACGGCGACGTAAACGGCCACAAGTTCAGCGTGTCCGG
CGAGGGCGAGGGCGATGCCACCTACGGCAAGCTGACCCTGAAGTTCATCTGCACCACCGGCAAGCTGCCC
GTGCCCTGGCCCACCCTCGTGACCACCCTGACCTACGGCGTGCAGTGCTTCAGCCGCTACCCCGACCACA
TGAAGCAGCACGACTTCTTCAAGTCCGCCATGCCCGAAGGCTACGTCCAGGAGCGCACCATCTTCTTCAA
GGACGACGGCAACTACAAGACCCGCGCCGAGGTGAAGTTCGAGGGCGACACCCTGGTGAACCGCATCGAG
CTGAAGGGCATCGACTTCAAGGAGGACGGCAACATCCTGGGGCACAAGCTGGAGTACAACTACAACAGCC
ACAACGTCTATATCATGGCCGACAAGCAGAAGAACGGCATCAAGGTGAACTTCAAGATCCGCCACAACAT
CGAGGACGGCAGCGTGCAGCTCGCCGACCACTACCAGCAGAACACCCCCATCGGCGACGGCCCCGTGCTG
CTGCCCGACAACCACTACCTGAGCACCCAGTCCGCCCTGAGCAAAGACCCCAACGAGAAGCGCGATCACA
TGGTCCTGCTGGAGTTCGTGACCGCCGCCGGGATCACTCTCGGCATGGACGAGCTGTACAAGTGATGAGG
TACCGAGCTCGGATCCACTAGTCCAGTGTGGTGGAATTCTGCAGATATCCAGCACAGTGGCGGCCGCTCG
AGTCTAGAGGGCCCGTTTAAACCCGCTGATCAGCCTCGACTGTGCCTTCTAGTTGCCAGCCATCTGTTGT
TTGCCCCTCCCCCGTGCCTTCCTTGACCCTGGAAGGTGCCACTCCCACTGTCCTTTCCTAATAAAATGAG
GAAATTGCATCGCATTGTCTGAGTAGGTGTCATTCTATTCTGGGGGGTGGGGTGGGGCAGGACAGCAAGG
GGGAGGATTGGGAAGACAATAGCAGGCATGCTGGGGATGCGGTGGGCTCTATGGCTTCTGAGGCGGAAAG
AACCAGCTGGGGCTCTAGGGGGTATCCCC
[124 nt withheld, positions 2270-2393]
C
[91 nt withheld, positions 2395-2485]
A
[49 nt withheld, positions 2487-2535]
CCTTTGACGTTGGAGTCCACGTTCTTT
[37 nt withheld, positions 2563-2599]
ACCCTATCTCGGTCTATTCTTTTGATTTATAAGGGATTTTGCCGATTTCGGCCTATTGGTTAAAAAATGA
GCTGATTTAACAAAAATTTAACGCGAATTAATTCTGTGGAATGTGTGTCAGTTAGGGTGTGGAAAGTCCC
CAGGCTCCCCAGCAGGCAGAAGTATGCAAAGCATGCATCTCAATTAGTCAGCAACCAGGTGTGGAAAGTC
CCCAGGCTCCCCAGCAGGCAGAAGTATGCAAAGCATGCATCTCAATTAGTCAGCAACCATAGTCCCGCCC
CTAACTCCGCCCAGTTCCGCCCATTCTCCGCCCCATGGCTGACTAATTTTTTTTATTTATGCAGAGGCCG
AGGCCGCCTCTGCCTCTGAGCTATTCCAGAAGTAGTGAGGAGGCTTTTTTGGAGGCCTAGGCTTTTGCAA
AAAGCTCCCGGGAGCTTGTATATCCATTTTCGGATCTGATCAGCACGTGTTGACAATTAATCATCGGCAT
AGTATATCGGCATAGTATAATACGACAAGGTGAGGAACTAAACCATGGCCAAGTTGACCAGTGCCGTTCC
GGTGCTCACCGCGCGCGACGTCGCCGGAGCGGTCGAGTTCTGGACCGACCGGCTCGGGTTCTCCCGGGAC
TTCGTGGAGGACGACTTCGCCGGTGTGGTCCGGGACGACGTGACCCTGTTCATCAGCGCGGTCCAGGACC
AGGTGGTGCCGGACAACACCCTGGCCTGGGTGTGGGTGCGCGGCCTGGACGAGCTGTACGCCGAGTGGTC
GGAGGTCGTGTCCACGAACTTCCGGGACGCCTCCGGGCCGGCCATGACCGAGATCGGCGAGCAGCCGTGG
GGGCGGGAGTTCGCCCTGCGCGACCCGGCCGGCAACTGCGTGCACTTCGTGGCCGAGGAGCAGGACTGAC
ACGTGCTACGAGATTTCGATTCCACCGCCGCCTTCTATGAAAGGTTGGGCTTCGGAATCGTTTTCCGGGA
CGCCGGCTGGATGATCCTCCAGCGCGGGGATCTCATGCTGGAGTTCTTCGCCCACCCCAACTTGTTTATT
GCAGCTTATAATGGTTACAAATAAAGCAATAGCATCACAAATTTCACAAATAAAGCATTTTTTTCACTGC
ATTCTAGTTGTGGTTTGTCCAAACTCATCAATGTATCTTATCATGTCTGTATACCGTCGACCTCTAGCTA
GAGCTTGGCGTAATCATGGTCATAGCTGTTTCCTGTGTGAAATTGTTATCCGCTCACAATTCCACACAAC
ATACGAGCCGGAAGCATAAAGTGTAAAGCCTGGGGTGCCTAATGAGTGAGCTAACTCACATTAATTGCGT
TGCGCTCACTGCCCGCTTTCCAGTCGGGAAACCTGTCGTGCCAGCTGCATTAATGAATCGGCCAACGCGC
GGGGAGAGGCGGTTTGCGTATTGGGCGCTCTTCCGCTTCCTCGCTCACTGACTCGCTGCGCTCGGTCGTT
CGGCTGCGGCGAGCGGTATCAGCTCACTCAAAGGCGGTAATACGGTTATCCACAGAATCAGGGGATAACG
CAGGAAAGAACATGTGAGCAAAAGGCCAGCAAAAGGCCAGGAACCGTAAAAAGGCCGCGTTGCTGGCGTT
TTTCCATAGGCTCCGCCCCCCTGACGAGCATCACAAAAATCGACGCTCAAGTCAGAGGTGGCGAAACCCG
ACAGGACTATAAAGATACCAGGCGTTTCCCCCTGGAAGCTCCCTCGTGCGCTCTCCTGTTCCGACCCTGC
CGCTTACCGGATACCTGTCCGCCTTTCTCCCTTCGGGAAGCGTGGCGCTTTCTCATAGCTCACGCTGTAG
GTATCTCAGTTCGGTGTAGGTCGTTCGCTCCAAGCTGGGCTGTGTGCACGAACCCCCCGTTCAGCCCGAC
CGCTGCGCCTTATCCGGTAACTATCGTCTTGAGTCCAACCCGGTAAGACACGACTTATCGCCACTGGCAG
CAGCCACTGGTAACAGGATTAGCAGAGCGAGGTATGTAGGCGGTGCTACAGAGTTCTTGAAGTGGTGGCC
TAACTACGGCTACACTAGAAGAACAGTATTTGGTATCTGCGCTCTGCTGAAGCCAGTTACCTTCGGAAAA
AGAGTTGGTAGCTCTTGATCCGGCAAACAAACCACCGCTGGTAGCGGTGGTTTTTTTGTTTGCAAGCAGC
AGATTACGCGCAGAAAAAAAGGATCTCAAGAAGATCCTTTGATCTTTTCTACGGGGTCTGACGCTCAGTG
GAACGAAAACTCACGTTAAGGGATTTTGGTCATGAGATTATCAAAAAGGATCTTCACCTAGATCCTTTTA
AATTAAAAATGAAGTTTTAAATCAATCTAAAGTATATATGAGTAAACTTGGTCTGACAGTTACCAATGCT
TAATCAGTGAGGCACCTATCTCAGCGATCTGTCTATTTCGTTCATCCATAGTTGCCTGACTCCCCGTCGT
GTAGATAACTACGATACGGGAGGGCTTACCATCTGGCCCCAGTGCTGCAATGATACCGCGAGACCCACGC
TCACCGGCTCCAGATTTATCAGCAATAAACCAGCCAGCCGGAAGGGCCGAGCGCAGAAGTGGTCCTGCAA
CTTTATCCGCCTCCATCCAGTCTATTAATTGTTGCCGGGAAGCTAGAGTAAGTAGTTCGCCAGTTAATAG
TTTGCGCAACGTTGTTGCCATTGCTACAGGCATCGTGGTGTCACGCTCGTCGTTTGGTATGGCTTCATTC
AGCTCCGGTTCCCAACGATCAAGGCGAGTTACATGATCCCCCATGTTGTGCAAAAAAGCGGTTAGCTCCT
TCGGTCCTCCGATCGTTGTCAGAAGTAAGTTGGCCGCAGTGTTATCACTCATGGTTATGGCAGCACTGCA
TAATTCTCTTACTGTCATGCCATCCGTAAGATGCTTTTCTGTGACTGGTGAGTACTCAACCAAGTCATTC
TGAGAATAGTGTATGCGGCGACCGAGTTGCTCTTGCCCGGCGTCAATACGGGATAATACCGCGCCACATA
GCAGAACTTTAAAAGTGCTCATCATTGGAAAACGTTCTTCGGGGCGAAAACTCTCAAGGATCTTACCGCT
GTTGAGATCCAGTTCGATGTAACCCACTCGTGCACCCAACTGATCTTCAGCATCTTTTACTTTCACCAGC
GTTTCTGGGTGAGCAAAAACAGGAAGGCAAAATGCCGCAAAAAAGGGAATAAGGGCGACACGGAAATGTT
GAATACTCATACTCTTCCTTTTTCAATATTATTGAAGCATTTATCAGGGTTATTGTCTCATGAGCGGATA
CATATTTGAATGTATTTAGAAAAATAAACAAATAGGGGTTCCGCGCACATTTCCCCGAAAAGTGCCACCT
GACGTCGACGGATCGGGAGATCTCCCGATCCCCTATGGTGCACTCTCAGTACAATCTGCTCTGATGCCGC
ATAGTTAAGCCAGTATCTGCTCCCTGCTTGTGTGTTGGAGGTCGCTGAGTAGTGCGCGAGCAAAATTTAA
GCTACAACAAGGCAAGGCTTGACCGACAATTGCATGAAGAATCTGCTTAGGGTTAGGCGTTTTGCGCTGC
TTCG
