>Addgene plasmid #112712 | pcDNA4/TO-bio-myc-NES-EGFP | depositor partial sequence | sequence record 212641 | Contains coding region
TTAGTGAACCGTCAGATCGCCTGGAGACGCCATCCACGCTGTTTTGACCTCCATAGAAGACACCGGGACC
GATCCAGCCTCCGGACTCTAGCGTTTAAACTTAAGCTTGGTACCATGGAGTTAAAAACCGCCGCACTAGC
TCAACATGACGAGGCTGCTGGAAAGGCCGGTGAAGGTGAAATCCCTGCCCCTCTTGCTGGTACCGTTTCT
AAGATACTGGTAAAAGAAGGTGACACTGTTAAAGCTGGTCAAACAGTTCTGGTGCTGGAGGCTATGAAAA
TGGAGACAGAAATTAACGCTCCTACTGACGGAAAAGTTGAAAAGGTGTTAGTTAAGGAAAGAGATGCTGT
TCAAGGTGGTCAAGGTCTAATCAAGATCGGCGTTGGCACCATGGCATCAATGCAGAAGCTGATCTCAGAG
GAGGACCTGCTTATGGCCATGGAGGCCCTTCAGCTACCACCGCTTGAGAGACTTACTCTTGATATGGCCA
TGGAGGCCATGGTGAGTAAGGGGGAGGAACTCTTTACAGGCGTCGTGCCGATTTTGGTAGAGCTGGACGG
CGACGTAAACGGCCACAAGTTCAGCGTGTCCGGCGAGGGCGAGGGCGATGCCACCTACGGCAAGCTGACC
CTGAAGTTCATCTGCACCACCGGCAAGCTGCCCGTGCCCTGGCCCACCCTCGTGACCACCCTGACCTACG
GCGTGCAGTGCTTCAGCCGCTACCCCGACCACATGAAGCAGCACGACTTCTTCAAGTCCGCCATGCCCGA
AGGCTACGTCCAGGAGCGCACCATCTTCTTCAAGGACGACGGCAACTACAAGACCCGCGCCGAGGTGAAG
TTCGAGGGCGACACCCTGGTGAACCGCATCGAGCTGAAGGGCATCGACTTCAAGGAGGACGGCAACATCC
TGGGGCACAAGCTGGAGTACAACTACAACAGCCACAACGTCTATATCATGGCCGACAAGCAGAAGAACGG
CATCAAGGTGAACTTCAAGATCCGCCACAACATCGAGGACGGCAGCGTGCAGCTCGCCGACCACTACCAG
CAGAACACCCCCATCGGCGACGGCCCCGTGCTGCTGCCCGACAACCACTACCTGAGCACCCAGTCCGCCC
TGAGCAAAGACCCCAACGAGAAGCGCGATCACATGGTCCTGCTGGAGTTCGTGACCGCCGCCGGGATCAC
TCTCGGCATGGACGAGCTGTACAAGTGATGAGGTACCGAGCTCGGATCCACTAGTCCAGTGTGGTGGAAT
TCTGCAGATATCCAGCACAGTGGCGGCCGCTCGAGTCTAGAGGGCCCGTTTAAACCCGCT
